>Addgene plasmid #86171 | pCG-Hc∆18-AA-IL-13 | addgene full sequence | sequence record 171201 | Addgene NGS Result
GAATTCGAGCTCGCCCCGTTACATAACTTACGGTAAATGGCCCGCCTGGCTGACCGCCCAACGACCCCCG
CCCATTGACGTCAATAATGACGTATGTTCCCATAGTAACGCCAATAGGGACTTTCCATTGACGTCAATGG
GTGGAGTATTTACGGTAAACTGCCCACTTGGCAGTACATCAAGTGTATCATATGCCAAGTACGCCCCCTA
TTGACGTCAATGACGGTAAATGGCCCGCCTGGCATTATGCCCAGTACATGACCTTATGGGACTTTCCTAC
TTGGCAGTACATCTACGTATTAGTCATCGCTATTACCATGGTGATGCGGTTTTGGCAGTACATCAATGGG
CGTGGATAGCGGTTTGACTCACGGGGATTTCCAAGTCTCCACCCCATTGACGTCAATGGGAGTTTGTTTT
GGCACCAAAATCAACGGGACTTTCCAAAATGTCGTAACAACTCCGCCCCATTGACGCAAATGGGCGGTAG
GCGTGTACGGTGGGAGGTCTATATAAGCAGAGCTCGTTTAGTGAACCGTCAGATCGCCTGGAGACGCCAT
CCACGCTGTTTTGACCTCCATAGAAGACACCGGGACCGATCCAGCCTCCGGGGGATCGATCCCCCCGATC
CTGAGAACTTCAGGGTGAGTTTGGGGACCCTTGATTGTTCTTTCTTTTTCGCTATTGTAAAATTCATGTT
ATATGGAGGGGGCAAAGTTTTCAGGGTGTTGTTTAGAATGGGAAGATGTCCCTTGTATCACCATGGACCC
TCATGATAATTTTGTTTCTTTCACTTTCTACTCTGTTGACAACCATTGTCTCCTCTTATTTTCTTTTCAT
TTTCTGTAACTTTTTCGTTAAACTTTAGCTTGCATTTGTAACGAATTTTTAAATTCACTTTTGTTTATTT
GTCAGATTGTAAGTACTTTCTCTAATCACTTTTTTTTTCAAGGCAATCAGGGTATATTATATTGTACTTC
AGCACAGTTTTAGAGAACAATTGTTATAATTAAATGATAAGGTAGAATATTTCTGCATATAAATTCTGGC
TGGCGTGGAAATATTCTTATTGGTAGAAACAACTACATCCTGGTCATCATCCTGCCTTTCTCTTTATGGT
TACAATGATATACACTGTTTGAGATGAGGATAAAATACTCTGAGTCCAAACCGGGCCCCTCTGCTAACCA
TGTTCATGCCTTCTTCTTTTTCCTACAGCTCCTGGGCAACGTGCTGGTTATTGTGCTGTCTCATCATTTT
GGCAAAGAATTGTAATACGACTCACTATAGGGCGAATTCGGATCCCCCGGTAGTTAATTAAAAATTAGGG
TGCAAGATCATCGATAATGGGCAGCCGGATCGTGATCAACCGGGAGCACCTGATGATCGACCGGCCCTAC
GTGCTGCTGGCCGTGCTGTTCGTGATGTTCCTGAGCCTGATCGGCTTGCTAGCCATTGCTGGAATCCGGC
TGCACAGAGCCGCCATCTACACCGCCGAGATCCACAAGAGCCTGAGCACCAACCTGGACGTGACCAACAG
CATCGAGCATCAGGTCAAGGACGTGCTGACCCCCCTGTTTAAGATCATCGGCGACGAAGTGGGCCTGCGG
ACCCCCCAGAGATTCACCGACCTGGTCAAGTTCATCAGCGACAAGATCAAGTTCCTGAACCCCGACCGGG
AGTACGACTTCCGGGACCTGACCTGGTGCATCAACCCCCCCGAGCGGATCAAGCTGGACTACGACCAGTA
CTGCGCCGATGTGGCCGCCGAGGAACTGATGAATGCATTGGTGAACTCAACTCTACTGGAGACCAGAACA
ACCAATCAGTTCCTAGCTGTCTCAAAGGGAAACTGCTCAGGGCCCACTACAATCAGAGGTCAATTCTCAA
ACATGTCGCTGTCCCTGTTAGACTTGTATTTAGGTCGAGGTTACAATGTGTCATCTATAGTCACTATGAC
ATCCCAGGGAATGTATGGGGGAACTTACCTAGTGGAAAAGCCTAATCTGAGCAGCAAAAGGTCAGAGTTG
TCACAACTGAGCATGTACCGAGTGTTTGAAGTAGGTGTTATCAGAAATCCGGGTTTGGGGGCTCCGGTGT
TCCATATGACAAACTATCTTGAGCAACCAGTCAGTAATGATCTCAGCAACTGTATGGTGGCTTTGGGGGA
GCTCAAACTCGCAGCCCTTTGTCACGGGGAAGATTCTATCACAATTCCCTATCAGGGATCAGGGAAAGGT
GTCAGCTTCCAGCTCGTCAAGCTAGGTGTCTGGAAATCCCCAACCGACATGCAATCCTGGGTCCCCTTAT
CAACGGATGATCCAGTGATAGACAGGCTTTACCTCTCATCTCACAGAGGTGTTATCGCTGACAACCAAGC
AAAATGGGCTGTCCCGACAACACGAACAGATGACAAGTTGCGAATGGAGACATGCTTCCAACAGGCGTGT
AAGGGTAAAATCCAAGCACTCTGCGAGAATCCCGAGTGGGCACCATTGAAGGATAACAGGATTCCTTCAT
ACGGGGTCTTGTCTGTTGATCTGAGTCTGACAGTTGAGCTTAAAATCAAAATTGCTTCGGGATTCGGGCC
ATTGATCACACACGGTTCAGGGATGGACCTATACAAATCCAACCACAACAATGTGTATTGGCTGACTATC
CCGCCAATGAAGAACCTAGCCTTAGGTGTAATCAACACATTGGAGTGGATACCGAGATTCAAGGTTAGTC
CCGCGCTCTTCAATGTCCCAATTAAGGAAGCAGGCGGAGACTGCCATGCCCCAACATACCTACCTGCGGA
GGTGGATGGTGATGTCAAACTCAGTTCCAATCTGGTGATTCTACCTGGTCAAGATCTCCAATATGTTTTG
GCAACCTACGATACTTCCGCGGTTGAACATGCTGTGGTTTATTACGTTTACAGCCCAAGCCGCTCATTTT
CTTACTTTTATCCTTTTAGGTTGCCTATAAAGGGGGTCCCCATCGAATTACAAGTGGAATGCTTCACATG
GGACCAAAAACTCTGGTGCCGTCACTTCTGTGTGCTTGCGGACTCAGAATCTGGTGGACATATCACTCAC
TCTGGGATGGTGGGCATGGGAGTCAGCTGCACAGTCACCCGGGAAGATGGAACCAATATCGAGGGAAGGG
CGGCCCAGCCGGCCATGTCCCCAGGCCCTGTGCCTCCCTCTACAGCCCTCAGGGAGCTCATTGAGGAGCT
GGTCAACATCACCCAGAACCAGAAGGCTCCGCTCTGCAATGGCAGCATGGTATGGAGCATCAACCTGACA
GCTGGCATGTACTGTGCAGCCCTGGAATCCCTGATCAACGTGTCAGGCTGCAGTGCCATCGAGAAGACCC
AGAGGATGCTGAGCGGATTCTGCCCGCACAAGGTCTCAGCTGGGCAGTTTTCCAGCTTGCATGTTCGAGA
CACCAAAATCGAGGTGGCCCAGTTTGTAAAAGATCTGCTCTTACATTTAAAGAAACTTTTTCGCGAGGGA
CAGTTCAACGCGGCCGCAAGAGGATCGCATCACCATCACCATCACTGATAGTTTGTACTAGTGTGAAATA
GACATCAGAATTAAGAAAAACGTAGGGTCCAAGTGGTTCCCCGTTATGGACTCGCTATCTGTCAACCAGA
TCTTATACCCTGAAGTTCACCTAGATAGCCCGATAGTTACCAATAAGATAGTAGCCATCCTGGAGTATGC
TCGACTGTTTAAACCTGCAGGCATGCAAGCTGATCTTTTTCCCTCTGCCAAAAATTATGGGGACATCATG
AAGCCCCTTGAGCATCTGACTTCTGGCTAATAAAGGAAATTTATTTTCATTGCAATAGTGTGTTGGAATT
TTTTGTGTCTCTCACTCGGAAGGACATATGGGAGGGCAAATCATTTAAAACATCAGAATGAGTATTTGGT
TTAGAGTTTGGCAACATATGCCCATATGCTGGCTGCCATGAACAAAGGTTGGCTATAAAGAGGTCATCAG
TATATGAAACAGCCCCCTGCTGTCCATTCCTTATTCCATAGAAAAGCCTTGACTTGAGGTTAGATTTTTT
TTATATTTTGTTTTGTGTTATTTTTTTCTTTAACATCCCTAAAATTTTCCTTACATGTTTTACTAGCCAG
ATTTTTCCTCCTCTCCTGACTACTCCCAGTCATAGCTGTCCCTCTTCTCTTATGGAGATCCCTCGAGGAG
CTTTTTGCAAAAGCCTAGGCCTCCAAAAAAGCCTCTTCACTACTTCTGGAATAGCTCAGAGGCCGAGGCG
GCCTCGGCCTCTGCATAAATAAAAAAAATTAGTCAGCCATGGGGCGGAGAATGGGCGGAACTGGGCGGAG
TTAGGGGCGGGATGGGCGGAGTTAGGGGCGGGACTATGGTTGCTGACTAATTGCTGCATTAATGAATCGG
CCAACGCGCGGGGAGAGGCGGTTTGCGTATTGGGCGCTCTTCCGCTTCCTCGCTCACTGACTCGCTGCGC
TCGGTCGTTCGGCTGCGGCGAGCGGTATCAGCTCACTCAAAGGCGGTAATACGGTTATCCACAGAATCAG
GGGATAACGCAGGAAAGAACATGTGAGCAAAAGGCCAGCAAAAGGCCAGGAACCGTAAAAAGGCCGCGTT
GCTGGCGTTTTTCCATAGGCTCCGCCCCCCTGACGAGCATCACAAAAATCGACGCTCAAGTCAGAGGTGG
CGAAACCCGACAGGACTATAAAGATACCAGGCGTTTCCCCCTGGAAGCTCCCTCGTGCGCTCTCCTGTTC
CGACCCTGCCGCTTACCGGATACCTGTCCGCCTTTCTCCCTTCGGGAAGCGTGGCGCTTTCTCATAGCTC
ACGCTGTAGGTATCTCAGTTCGGTGTAGGTCGTTCGCTCCAAGCTGGGCTGTGTGCACGAACCCCCCGTT
CAGCCCGACCGCTGCGCCTTATCCGGTAACTATCGTCTTGAGTCCAACCCGGTAAGACACGACTTATCGC
CACTGGCAGCAGCCACTGGTAACAGGATTAGCAGAGCGAGGTATGTAGGCGGTGCTACAGAGTTCTTGAA
GTGGTGGCCTAACTACGGCTACACTAGAAGAACAGTATTTGGTATCTGCGCTCTGCTGAAGCCAGTTACC
TTCGGAAAAAGAGTTGGTAGCTCTTGATCCGGCAAACAAACCACCGCTGGTAGCGGTGGTTTTTTTGTTT
GCAAGCAGCAGATTACGCGCAGAAAAAAAGGATCTCAAGAAGATCCTTTGATCTTTTCTACGGGGTCTGA
CGCTCAGTGGAACGAAAACTCACGTTAAGGGATTTTGGTCATGAGATTATCAAAAAGGATCTTCACCTAG
ATCCTTTTAAATTAAAAATGAAGTTTTAAATCAATCTAAAGTATATATGAGTAAACTTGGTCTGACAGTT
ACCAATGCTTAATCAGTGAGGCACCTATCTCAGCGATCTGTCTATTTCGTTCATCCATAGTTGCCTGACT
CCCCGTCGTGTAGATAACTACGATACGGGAGGGCTTACCATCTGGCCCCAGTGCTGCAATGATACCGCGA
GACCCACGCTCACCGGCTCCAGATTTATCAGCAATAAACCAGCCAGCCGGAAGGGCCGAGCGCAGAAGTG
GTCCTGCAACTTTATCCGCCTCCATCCAGTCTATTAATTGTTGCCGGGAAGCTAGAGTAAGTAGTTCGCC
AGTTAATAGTTTGCGCAACGTTGTTGCCATTGCTACAGGCATCGTGGTGTCACGCTCGTCGTTTGGTATG
GCTTCATTCAGCTCCGGTTCCCAACGATCAAGGCGAGTTACATGATCCCCCATGTTGTGCAAAAAAGCGG
TTAGCTCCTTCGGTCCTCCGATCGTTGTCAGAAGTAAGTTGGCCGCAGTGTTATCACTCATGGTTATGGC
AGCACTGCATAATTCTCTTACTGTCATGCCATCCGTAAGATGCTTTTCTGTGACTGGTGAGTACTCAACC
AAGTCATTCTGAGAATAGTGTATGCGGCGACCGAGTTGCTCTTGCCCGGCGTCAATACGGGATAATACCG
CGCCACATAGCAGAACTTTAAAAGTGCTCATCATTGGAAAACGTTCTTCGGGGCGAAAACTCTCAAGGAT
CTTACCGCTGTTGAGATCCAGTTCGATGTAACCCACTCGTGCACCCAACTGATCTTCAGCATCTTTTACT
TTCACCAGCGTTTCTGGGTGAGCAAAAACAGGAAGGCAAAATGCCGCAAAAAAGGGAATAAGGGCGACAC
GGAAATGTTGAATACTCATACTCTTCCTTTTTCAATATTATTGAAGCATTTATCAGGGTTATTGTCTCAT
GAGCGGATACATATTTGAATGTATTTAGAAAAATAAACAAATAGGGGTTCCGCGCACATTTCCCCGAAAA
GTGCCACCTGACGTCTAAGAAACCATTATTATCATGACATTAACCTATAAAAATAGGCGTATCACGAGGC
CCTTTCGTCTCGCGCGTTTCGGTGATGACGGTGAAAACCTCTGACACATGCAGCTCCCGGAGACGGTCAC
AGCTTGTCTGTAAGCGGATGCCGGGAGCAGACAAGCCCGTCAGGGCGCGTCAGCGGGTGTTGGCGGGTGT
CGGGGCTGGCTTAACTATGCGGCATCAGAGCAGATTGTACTGAGAGTGCACCATTCGACGCTCTCCCTTA
TGCGACTCCTGCATTAGGAAGCAGCCCAGTAGTAGGTTGAGGCCGTTGAGCACCGCCGCCGCAAGGAATG
GTCTGGCTTATCGAAATTAATACGACTCACTATAGGGAGACCG
Features (pLannotate 1.2.2; 18 found; start..end, strand, type, name):
     17..320     +  enhancer       CMV enhancer: human cytomegalovirus immediate early enhancer
    321..524     +  promoter       CMV promoter: human cytomegalovirus (CMV) immediate early promoter
    645..1218    +  intron         β-globin intron: intron from rabbit β-globin gene
   1273..1291    +  promoter       T7 promoter: promoter for bacteriophage T7 RNA polymerase
   1350..3137    +  CDS            H: HEMA_MEASE - Experimental evidence at protein level: Swiss-Prot protein existence level 1. Attaches the virus to cell receptors and thereby initiating infection. Binding of H protein to the receptor induces a conformational change that allows the F protein to trigger virion/cell membranes fusion. May use human CD46 and/or SLAMF1 as receptors for viral entry into the cell. The high degree of interaction between H and MCP/CD46 results in down-regulation of the latter from the surface of infected cells, rendering them more sensitive to c3b-mediated complement lysis. From Measles virus (strain Edm
   3168..3509    +  CDS            IL13 (fragment): IL13_HUMAN - Also known as NC30. Experimental evidence at protein level: Swiss-Prot protein existence level 1. Cytokine (PubMed:8096327, PubMed:8097324). Inhibits inflammatory cytokine production (PubMed:8096327). Synergizes with IL2 in regulating interferon-gamma synthesis (PubMed:8096327). May be critical in regulating inflammatory and immune responses (PubMed:8096327, PubMed:8097324). Positively regulates IL31RA expression in macrophages (By similarity). From Homo sapiens (Human).
   3528..3545    +  CDS            7xHis (fragment): 6xHis affinity tag
   3723..3741    +  misc_feature   MCS (fragment): pUC18/19 multiple cloning site
   3809..3864    +  polyA_signal   β-globin poly(A) signal: rabbit β-globin polyadenylation signal (Gil and Proudfoot, 1987)
   4204..4393    -  promoter       SV40 promoter: SV40 early promoter
   4393..4447    -  CDS            lacI (fragment): lac repressor; lacI; The lac repressor binds to the lac operator to inhibit transcription in E. coli. This inhibition can be relieved by adding lactose or isopropyl-β-D-thiogalactopyranoside (IPTG).
   4630..5218    -  rep_origin     ori: high-copy-number ColE1/pMB1/pBR322/pUC origin of replication
   5389..6249    -  CDS            AmpR: β-lactamase; bla; confers resistance to ampicillin, carbenicillin, and related antibiotics
   6250..6354    -  promoter       AmpR promoter: bla
   6449..6484    +  CDS            rop (fragment): Rop protein, which maintains plasmids at low copy number; rop
   6586..6634    +  misc_feature   bom (fragment): basis of mobility region from pBR322
   6635..6722    -  CDS            TcR (fragment): tetracycline efflux protein; tet; confers resistance to tetracycline
   6738..6756    +  promoter       T7 promoter: promoter for bacteriophage T7 RNA polymerase
