[The description below was written by a language model from this plasmid's Addgene catalogue record and pLannotate feature annotations shown in this document.]
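Description:
pCG-Hc∆18-AA-IL-13 is a mammalian expression plasmid of about 6.8 kb built on the pCG backbone. It encodes a retargeted measles virus hemagglutinin (H) glycoprotein for display on viral vector particles. It is maintained in E. coli through a high-copy ColE1/pUC-type origin and selected with ampicillin via the β-lactamase gene. Short remnants of lacI, rop, bom and the tetracycline resistance gene are annotated in the backbone, but these are fragments and are unlikely to be functional. No mammalian selection marker is annotated, although an SV40 early promoter segment lies downstream of the expression cassette.

The expression unit consists of the human CMV immediate-early enhancer and promoter followed by a rabbit β-globin intron, which generally improves mRNA processing and expression, and it ends in a rabbit β-globin polyadenylation signal. A T7 promoter sits just upstream of the open reading frame. The coding region comprises measles virus H (matched to the Edmonston-strain protein) fused at its C terminus to a human IL-13 fragment, followed by a 6xHis tag. Because H is a type II membrane protein, the C-terminal fusion places IL-13 on the extracellular face. The recorded Y463A and R515A substitutions (the "AA" in the name) "blind" the H protein, which the record implies means loss of binding to its natural receptors such as CD46 and SLAMF1. The "c∆18" in the name suggests an 18-residue cytoplasmic tail truncation, though the record does not state this explicitly. According to the associated publication title, the construct is used to pseudotype lentiviral vectors displaying IL-13, directing them specifically to cells that express human IL-13 receptor α2.
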