Addgene plasmid #86171: pCG-Hc∆18-AA-IL-13
Purpose: Plasmid encodes blinded measles virus H glycoprotein displaying IL-13
Depositing lab: Jakob Reiser. Depositing organization: FDA, Center for Biologics Evaluation and Research (CBER). Publication: Specific targeting of human interleukin (IL)-13 receptor alpha2-positive cells with lentiviral vectors displaying IL-13. Ou W, Marino MP, Suzuki A, Joshi B, Husain SR, Maisner A, Galanis E, Puri RK, Reiser J. Hum Gene Ther Methods. 2012 Apr;23(2):137-47. Epub 2012 May 21. 10.1089/hgtb.2012.054 PubMed 22612657.
Backbone
  Vector backbone: pCG
  Vector type: Mammalian Expression
Growth in bacteria
  Bacterial resistance: Ampicillin, 100 μg/mL
  Growth temperature: 37°C
  Growth strain: NEB Stable
  Copy number: High Copy
Gene/Insert
  Gene/Insert name: Measles virus H glycoprotein fused to IL-13
  Mutation: Y463A, R515A
  Tag / fusion protein: 6x His (C terminal on insert)
Resource information
  A portion of this plasmid was derived from a plasmid made by: Dr. Andrea Maisner, Philipps University of Marburg, 35043 Marburg Germany Dr. Evanthia Galanis, Mayo Clinic, Rochester, MN 55905
Terms and licenses: Academic/Nonprofit Terms; Industry Terms: Not Available to Industry
How to cite: pCG-Hc∆18-AA-IL-13 was a gift from Jakob Reiser (Addgene plasmid # 86171 ; http://n2t.net/addgene:86171 ; RRID:Addgene_86171)
